LOCUS       Exported 5683 bp ds-DNA circular SYN 13-MAY-2021
DEFINITION  Yeast Expression plasmid for SARS-CoV-2 3C-like proteinase.
ACCESSION   .
VERSION     .
KEYWORDS    pGBW-m4046516
SOURCE      synthetic DNA construct
  ORGANISM  synthetic DNA construct
REFERENCE   1 (bases 1 to 5683)
  TITLE     SARS-CoV-2 protein Yeast expression constructs, tagged, for protein
            expression and/or purification
REFERENCE   2 (bases 1 to 5683)
  AUTHORS   .
  TITLE     Direct Submission
  JOURNAL   Exported May 13, 2021 from SnapGene Server 1.1.58
            http://www.snapgene.com
FEATURES             Location/Qualifiers
     source          1..5683
                     /organism="synthetic DNA construct"
                     /mol_type="other DNA"
     promoter        10..417
                     /gene="S. cerevisiae TEF1"
                     /label=TEF1 promoter
                     /note="promoter for EF-1-alpha"
     CDS             1352..1369
                     /codon_start=1
                     /product="thrombin recognition and cleavage site"
                     /label=thrombin site
                     /translation="LVPRGS"
     CDS             1370..1393
                     /codon_start=1
                     /product="peptide that binds Strep-Tactin(R), an engineered
                     form of streptavidin"
                     /label=Strep-Tag II
                     /translation="WSHPQFEK"
     primer_bind     complement(1438..1456)
                     /label=CYC1
                     /note="CYC1 transcription termination signal, reverse
                     primer"
     CDS             1807..2610
                     /codon_start=1
                     /gene="S. cerevisiae URA3"
                     /product="orotidine-5'-phosphate decarboxylase, required
                     for uracil biosynthesis"
                     /label=URA3
                     /note="yeast auxotrophic marker, counterselectable with
                     5-fluoroorotic acid (5-FOA)"
                     /translation="MSKATYKERAATHPSPVAAKLFNIMHEKQTNLCASLDVRTTKELL
                     ELVEALGPKICLLKTHVDILTDFSMEGTVKPLKALSAKYNFLLFEDRKFADIGNTVKLQ
                     YSAGVYRIAEWADITNAHGVVGPGIVSGLKQAAEEVTKEPRGLLMLAELSCKGSLSTGE
                     YTKGTVDIAKSDKDFVIGFIAQRDMGGRDEGYDWLIMTPGVGLDDKGDALGQQYRTVDD
                     VVSTGSDIIIVGRGLFAKGRDAKVEGERYRKAGWEAYLRRCGQQN"
     rep_origin      2693..3675
                     /label=2u ori
                     /note="yeast 2u plasmid origin of replication"
     terminator      3753..3782
                     /label=T3Te terminator
                     /note="phage T3 early transcription terminator"
     rep_origin      3804..4391
                     /direction=RIGHT
                     /label=ori
                     /note="high-copy-number ColE1/pMB1/pBR322/pUC origin of
                     replication"
     terminator      4403..4430
                     /label=T7Te terminator
                     /note="phage T7 early transcription terminator"
     CDS             complement(4454..4645)
                     /codon_start=1
                     /gene="rop"
                     /product="Rop protein, which maintains plasmids at low copy
                     number"
                     /label=rop
                     /translation="MTKQEKTALNMARFIRSQTLTLLEKLNELDADEQADICESLHDHA
                     DELYRSCLARFGDDGENL"
     CDS             complement(4646..5506)
                     /codon_start=1
                     /gene="bla"
                     /product="beta-lactamase"
                     /label=AmpR
                     /note="confers resistance to ampicillin, carbenicillin, and
                     related antibiotics"
                     /translation="MSIQHFRVALIPFFAAFCLPVFAHPETLVKVKDAEDQLGARVGYI
                     ELDLNSGKILESLRPEERFPMMSTFKVLLCGAVLSRIDAGQEQLGRRIHYSQNDLVEYS
                     PVTEKHLTDGMTVRELCSAAITMSDNTAANLLLATIGGPKELTAFLHNMGDHVTRLDRW
                     EPELNEAIPNDERDTTMPVAMATTLRKLLTGELLTLASRQQLIDWMEADKVAGSLLRSA
                     LPAGWFIADKSGAGERGSRGIIAALGPDGKPSRIVVIYTTGSQATMDERNRQIAEIGAS
                     LIKHW"
     primer_bind     5269..5288
                     /label=Amp-R
                     /note="Ampicillin resistance gene, reverse primer"
     promoter        complement(5507..5609)
                     /label=cat promoter
                     /note="promoter of the E. coli cat gene encoding
                     chloramphenicol acetyltransferase"
     terminator      5610..5641
                     /label=tonB terminator
                     /note="bidirectional E. coli tonB-P14 transcription
                     terminator"
ORIGIN
        1 gcggccgccc cacacaccat agcttcaaaa tgtttctact ccttttttac tcttccagat
       61 tttctcggac tccgcgcatc gccgtaccac ttcaaaacac ccaagcacag catactaaat
      121 ttcccctctt tcttcctcta gggtgtcgtt aattacccgt actaaaggtt tggaaaagaa
      181 aaaagagacc gcctcgtttc tttttcttcg tcgaaaaagg caataaaaat ttttatcacg
      241 tttctttttc ttgaaaattt ttttttttga tttttttctc tttcgatgac ctcccattga
      301 tatttaagtt aataaacggt cttcaatttc tcaagtttca gtttcatttt tcttgttcta
      361 ttacaacttt ttttacttct tgctcattag aaagaaagca tagcaatcta atctaagttt
      421 taattacaaa atgnnnnnnn nnnnnnnnnn nnnnnnnnnn nnnnnnnnnn nnnnnnnnnn
      481 nnnnnnnnnn nnnnnnnnnn nnnnnnnnnn nnnnnnnnnn nnnnnnnnnn nnnnnnnnnn
      541 nnnnnnnnnn nnnnnnnnnn nnnnnnnnnn nnnnnnnnnn nnnnnnnnnn nnnnnnnnnn
      601 nnnnnnnnnn nnnnnnnnnn nnnnnnnnnn nnnnnnnnnn nnnnnnnnnn nnnnnnnnnn
      661 nnnnnnnnnn nnnnnnnnnn nnnnnnnnnn nnnnnnnnnn nnnnnnnnnn nnnnnnnnnn
      721 nnnnnnnnnn nnnnnnnnnn nnnnnnnnnn nnnnnnnnnn nnnnnnnnnn nnnnnnnnnn
      781 nnnnnnnnnn nnnnnnnnnn nnnnnnnnnn nnnnnnnnnn nnnnnnnnnn nnnnnnnnnn
      841 nnnnnnnnnn nnnnnnnnnn nnnnnnnnnn nnnnnnnnnn nnnnnnnnnn nnnnnnnnnn
      901 nnnnnnnnnn nnnnnnnnnn nnnnnnnnnn nnnnnnnnnn nnnnnnnnnn nnnnnnnnnn
      961 nnnnnnnnnn nnnnnnnnnn nnnnnnnnnn nnnnnnnnnn nnnnnnnnnn nnnnnnnnnn
     1021 nnnnnnnnnn nnnnnnnnnn nnnnnnnnnn nnnnnnnnnn nnnnnnnnnn nnnnnnnnnn
     1081 nnnnnnnnnn nnnnnnnnnn nnnnnnnnnn nnnnnnnnnn nnnnnnnnnn nnnnnnnnnn
     1141 nnnnnnnnnn nnnnnnnnnn nnnnnnnnnn nnnnnnnnnn nnnnnnnnnn nnnnnnnnnn
     1201 nnnnnnnnnn nnnnnnnnnn nnnnnnnnnn nnnnnnnnnn nnnnnnnnnn nnnnnnnnnn
     1261 nnnnnnnnnn nnnnnnnnnn nnnnnnnnnn nnnnnnnnnn nnnnnnnnnn nnnnnnnnnn
     1321 nnnnnnnnnn nnnnnnnnnn nnnnnnnnnn nctcgtgccg agaggttctt ggagccatcc
     1381 gcagtttgaa aaataaacag gccccttttc ctttgtcgat atcatgtaat tagttatgtc
     1441 acgcttacat tcacgccctc ctcccacatc cgctctaacc gaaaaggaag gagttagaca
     1501 acctgaagtc taggtcccta tttatttttt ttaatagtta tgttagtatt aagaacgtta
     1561 tttatatttc aaatttttct tttttttctg tacaaagcgg ccgccgaacc actagtgcac
     1621 tgcagtacac ggtttccttg aaattttttt gattcggtaa tctccgaaca gaaggaagaa
     1681 cgaaggaagg agcacagact tagattggta tatatacgca tatgtagtgt tgaagaaaca
     1741 tgaaattgcc cagtattctt aacccaactg cacagaacaa aaacgtgcag gaaacgaaga
     1801 taaatcatgt cgaaagctac atataaggaa cgtgctgcta ctcatcctag tcctgttgct
     1861 gccaagctat ttaatatcat gcacgaaaag caaacaaact tgtgtgcttc attggatgtt
     1921 cgtaccacca aggaattact ggagttagtt gaagcattag gtcccaaaat ttgtttacta
     1981 aaaacacatg tggatatctt gactgatttt tccatggagg gcacagttaa gccgctaaag
     2041 gcattatccg ccaagtacaa ttttttactc ttcgaggaca gaaaatttgc tgacattggt
     2101 aatacagtca aattgcagta ctctgcgggt gtatacagaa tagcagaatg ggcagacatt
     2161 acgaatgcac acggtgtggt gggcccaggt attgttagcg gtttgaagca ggcggcagaa
     2221 gaagtaacaa aggaacctag aggccttttg atgttagcag aattgtcatg caagggctcc
     2281 ctatctactg gagaatatac taagggtact gttgacattg cgaagagcga caaagatttt
     2341 gttatcggct ttattgctca aagagacatg ggtggaagag atgaaggtta cgattggttg
     2401 attatgacac ccggtgtggg tttagatgac aagggagatg cattgggtca acagtataga
     2461 accgtggatg atgtggtttc tacaggatct gacattatta ttgttggaag aggactattt
     2521 gcaaagggaa gggatgctaa ggtagagggt gaacgttaca gaaaagcagg ctgggaagca
     2581 tatttgagaa gatgcggcca gcaaaactaa aaaactgtat tataagtaaa tgcatgtata
     2641 ctaaactcac aaattagagc ttcaatttaa ttatatcagt tattacccga gtaacgaagc
     2701 atctgtgctt cattttgtag aacaaaaatg caacgcgaga gcgctaattt ttcaaacaaa
     2761 gaatctgagc tgcattttta cagaacagaa atgcaacgcg aaagcgctat tttaccaacg
     2821 aagaatctgt gcttcatttt tgtaaaacaa aaatgcaacg cgagagcgct aatttttcaa
     2881 acaaagaatc tgagctgcat ttttacagaa cagaaatgca acgcgagagc gctattttac
     2941 caacaaagaa tctatacttc ttttttgttc tacaaaaatg catcccgaga gcgctatttt
     3001 tctaacaaag catcttagat tacttttttt ctcctttgtg cgctctataa tgcagtctct
     3061 tgataacttt ttgcactgta ggtccgttaa ggttagaaga aggctacttt ggtgtctatt
     3121 ttctcttcca taaaaaaagc ctgactccac ttcccgcgtt tactgattac tagcgaagct
     3181 gcgggtgcat tttttcaaga taaaggcatc cccgattata ttctataccg atgtggattg
     3241 cgcatacttt gtgaacagaa agtgatagcg ttgatgattc ttcattggtc agaaaattat
     3301 gaacggtttc ttctattttg tctctatata ctacgtatag gaaatgttta cattttcgta
     3361 ttgttttcga ttcactctat gaatagttct tactacaatt tttttgtcta aagagtaata
     3421 ctagagataa acataaaaaa tgtagaggtc gagtttagat gcaagttcaa ggagcgaaag
     3481 gtggatgggt aggttatata gggatatagc acagagatat atagcaaaga gatacttttg
     3541 agcaatgttt gtggaagcgg tattcgcaat attttagtag ctcgttacag tccggtgcgt
     3601 ttttggtttt ttgaaagtgc gtcatcagag cgcttttggt tttcaaaagc gctctgaagt
     3661 tcctatactt tctagctaga gaataggaac ttcccgagcg gccgcgtgtt acaagcttga
     3721 ctccagcgta actggactgc aatcaactca ctggctcacc ttcacgggtg ggcctttctt
     3781 cggtagaaaa tcaaaggatc ttcttgagat cctttttttc tgcgcgtaat ctgctgcttg
     3841 caaacaaaaa aaccaccgct accagcggtg gtttgtttgc cggatcaaga gctaccaact
     3901 ctttttccga ggtaactggc ttcagcagag cgcagatacc aaatactgtt cttctagtgt
     3961 agccgtagtt aggccaccac ttcaagaact ctgtagcacc gcctacatac ctcgctctgc
     4021 taatcctgtt accagtggct gctgccagtg gcgataagtc gtgtcttacc gggttggact
     4081 caagacgata gttaccggat aaggcgcagc ggtcgggctg aacggggggt tcgtgcacac
     4141 agcccagctt ggagcgaacg acctacaccg aactgagata cctacagcgt gagctatgag
     4201 aaagcgccac gcttcccgaa gggagaaagg cggacaggta tccggtaagc ggcagggtcg
     4261 gaacaggaga gcgcacgagg gagcttccag gggtaaacgc ctggtatctt tatagtcctg
     4321 tcgggtttcg ccacctctga cttgagcatc gatttttgtg atgctcgtca ggggggcgga
     4381 gcctatggaa aaacgccagc aacgcagaaa ggcccacccg aaggtgagcc aggtgattac
     4441 atttgggccc tcatcagagg ttttcaccgt catcaccgaa acgcgcgagg cagctgcggt
     4501 aaagctcatc agcgtggtcg tgaagcgatt cacagatgtc tgcctgttca tccgcgtcca
     4561 gctcgttgag tttctccaga agcgttaatg tctggcttct gataaagcgg gccatgttaa
     4621 gggcggtttt ttcctgtttg gtcacttacc aatgcttaat cagtgaggca cctatctcag
     4681 cgatctgtct atttcgttca tccatagttg cctgactccc cgtcgtgtag ataactacga
     4741 tgcgggaggg cttaccatct ggccccagtg ctgcaatgat accgcgagac ccacgctcac
     4801 cggctccaga tttatcagca ataaaccagc cagccgggag ggccgagcgc agaagtgatc
     4861 ctgcaacttt atccgcctcc atccagtcta ttaattgttg ccgggaagct agagtaagta
     4921 gttcgccagt taatagtttg cgcaacgttg ttgccattgc tacaggcatc gtggtgtcac
     4981 gctcgtcgtt tggtatggct tcattcagct ccggttccca acgatcaagg cgagttacat
     5041 gatcccccat gttgtgcaaa aaagcggtta gctccttcgg tcctccgatc gttgccagaa
     5101 gtaagttggc cgcagtgtta tcactcatgg ttatggcagc actgcataat tctcttactg
     5161 tcatgccatc cgtgagatgc ttttctgtga ctggtgagta ctcaaccaag tcattctgag
     5221 aatagtgtat gcggcgaccg agttgctctt gcccggcgtc aatacgggat aataccgcgc
     5281 cacatagcag aactttaaaa gtgctcatca ttggaaaacg ttcttcgggg cgtaaactct
     5341 caaggatctt accgctgttg agatccagtt cgatgtaacc cactcgtgca cccaactgat
     5401 cttcagcatc ttttactttc accagcgttt ctgggtgagc aaaaacagga aggcaaaatg
     5461 ccgcaaaaaa gggaataagg gcgacacgga aatgttgaat actcatttta gcttccttag
     5521 ctcctgaaaa tctcgataac tcaaaaaata cgcccggtag tgatcttatt tcattatggt
     5581 gaaagttgga acctcttacg tgccgatcaa gtcaaaagcc tccggtcgga ggcttttgac
     5641 tttctgctat ggaggtcagg tatgatttaa atggtcagtt aga
//
