[The description below was written by a language model from this plasmid's Addgene catalogue record and the feature table of its GenBank file.]
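Description:
pGBW-m4046516 is an episomal yeast expression plasmid for producing the SARS-CoV-2 3C-like proteinase (the main protease released from the ORF1ab polyprotein) in Saccharomyces cerevisiae. It is an E. coli–yeast shuttle vector. In bacteria it replicates from a ColE1/pUC-type origin and is selected with ampicillin through a beta-lactamase gene, which the annotation places downstream of a cat promoter. A rop coding sequence is annotated immediately adjacent to AmpR, although the catalogue lists the plasmid as high copy. Short phage T3Te and T7Te terminators and a tonB terminator flank the bacterial modules, presumably to insulate them from read-through transcription. In yeast, the 2µ origin supports multicopy maintenance. URA3 provides selection in uracil auxotrophs and can be counterselected with 5-fluoroorotic acid.

The insert of about 917 bp was made by gene synthesis and codon-recoded for S. cerevisiae ("recode 1"). It is driven by the constitutive TEF1 promoter. The protease coding sequence is not itself annotated in the feature table, but the unannotated gap between the promoter and the tag region matches the stated insert size. Directly downstream and in frame lie a thrombin cleavage site and a Strep-tag II supplied by the backbone, so the protein carries a C-terminal affinity tag for capture on Strep-Tactin that can then be removed with thrombin. A CYC1 terminator primer site after the tag suggests that transcription ends in a CYC1 terminator, though no terminator feature is annotated. The exported sequence is 5683 bp, somewhat larger than the sum of the catalogue backbone and insert sizes. The plasmid belongs to a set of tagged SARS-CoV-2 protein constructs intended for yeast expression and purification.
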