Addgene plasmid #145458: pGBW-m4046516
Purpose: Yeast Expression plasmid for SARS-CoV-2 3C-like proteinase
Depositing lab: Ginkgo Bioworks & Benjie Chen. Depositing organization: Ginkgo Bioworks.
Backbone
  Vector backbone: AmpR; 2u URA3
  Backbone size w/o insert (bp): 4078
  Vector type: Yeast Expression
  Selectable markers: URA3
Growth in bacteria
  Bacterial resistance: Ampicillin, 100 μg/mL
  Growth temperature: 37°C
  Growth strain: DH5alpha
  Copy number: High Copy
Gene/Insert
  Gene/Insert name: SARS-CoV-2 3C-like proteinase
  Species: Severe acute respiratory syndrome coronavirus 2
  Insert size (bp): 917
  Mutation: Saccharomyces cerevisiae recode 1
  Entrez Gene: ORF1ab (a.k.a. GU280_gp01)
  Promoter: pTEF1
  Tag / fusion protein: Cleavable thrombin;StrepII (C terminal on backbone)
  Cloning method: Unknown
Resource information
  A portion of this plasmid was derived from a plasmid made by: GinkgoBioworks
Depositor comments: NCBI Reference Sequence: YP_009725301.1Created by gene synthesis with Not1 site.
How to cite: pGBW-m4046516 was a gift from Ginkgo Bioworks & Benjie Chen (Addgene plasmid # 145458 ; http://n2t.net/addgene:145458 ; RRID:Addgene_145458)
